>Addgene plasmid #174819 | pCMV-PE2-P2A-BSD | addgene full sequence | sequence record 343617 | Addgene NGS Result
TTTTGCGCTGCTTCGCGATGTACGGGCCAGATATACGCGTTGACATTGATTATTGACTAGTTATTAATAG
TAATCAATTACGGGGTCATTAGTTCATAGCCCATATATGGAGTTCCGCGTTACATAACTTACGGTAAATG
GCCCGCCTGGCTGACCGCCCAACGACCCCCGCCCATTGACGTCAATAATGACGTATGTTCCCATAGTAAC
GCCAATAGGGACTTTCCATTGACGTCAATGGGTGGAGTATTTACGGTAAACTGCCCACTTGGCAGTACAT
CAAGTGTATCATATGCCAAGTACGCCCCCTATTGACGTCAATGACGGTAAATGGCCCGCCTGGCATTATG
CCCAGTACATGACCTTATGGGACTTTCCTACTTGGCAGTACATCTACGTATTAGTCATCGCTATTACCAT
GGTGATGCGGTTTTGGCAGTACATCAATGGGCGTGGATAGCGGTTTGACTCACGGGGATTTCCAAGTCTC
CACCCCATTGACGTCAATGGGAGTTTGTTTTGGCACCAAAATCAACGGGACTTTCCAAAATGTCGTAACA
ACTCCGCCCCATTGACGCAAATGGGCGGTAGGCGTGTACGGTGGGAGGTCTATATAAGCAGAGCTGGTTT
AGTGAACCGTCAGATCCGCTAGAGATCCGCGGCCGCTAATACGACTCACTATAGGGAGAGCCGCCACCAT
GAAACGGACAGCCGACGGAAGCGAGTTCGAGTCACCAAAGAAGAAGCGGAAAGTCGACAAGAAGTACAGC
ATCGGCCTGGACATCGGCACCAACTCTGTGGGCTGGGCCGTGATCACCGACGAGTACAAGGTGCCCAGCA
AGAAATTCAAGGTGCTGGGCAACACCGACCGGCACAGCATCAAGAAGAACCTGATCGGAGCCCTGCTGTT
CGACAGCGGCGAAACAGCCGAGGCCACCCGGCTGAAGAGAACCGCCAGAAGAAGATACACCAGACGGAAG
AACCGGATCTGCTATCTGCAAGAGATCTTCAGCAACGAGATGGCCAAGGTGGACGACAGCTTCTTCCACA
GACTGGAAGAGTCCTTCCTGGTGGAAGAGGATAAGAAGCACGAGCGGCACCCCATCTTCGGCAACATCGT
GGACGAGGTGGCCTACCACGAGAAGTACCCCACCATCTACCACCTGAGAAAGAAACTGGTGGACAGCACC
GACAAGGCCGACCTGCGGCTGATCTATCTGGCCCTGGCCCACATGATCAAGTTCCGGGGCCACTTCCTGA
TCGAGGGCGACCTGAACCCCGACAACAGCGACGTGGACAAGCTGTTCATCCAGCTGGTGCAGACCTACAA
CCAGCTGTTCGAGGAAAACCCCATCAACGCCAGCGGCGTGGACGCCAAGGCCATCCTGTCTGCCAGACTG
AGCAAGAGCAGACGGCTGGAAAATCTGATCGCCCAGCTGCCCGGCGAGAAGAAGAATGGCCTGTTCGGAA
ACCTGATTGCCCTGAGCCTGGGCCTGACCCCCAACTTCAAGAGCAACTTCGACCTGGCCGAGGATGCCAA
ACTGCAGCTGAGCAAGGACACCTACGACGACGACCTGGACAACCTGCTGGCCCAGATCGGCGACCAGTAC
GCCGACCTGTTTCTGGCCGCCAAGAACCTGTCCGACGCCATCCTGCTGAGCGACATCCTGAGAGTGAACA
CCGAGATCACCAAGGCCCCCCTGAGCGCCTCTATGATCAAGAGATACGACGAGCACCACCAGGACCTGAC
CCTGCTGAAAGCTCTCGTGCGGCAGCAGCTGCCTGAGAAGTACAAAGAGATTTTCTTCGACCAGAGCAAG
AACGGCTACGCCGGCTACATTGACGGCGGAGCCAGCCAGGAAGAGTTCTACAAGTTCATCAAGCCCATCC
TGGAAAAGATGGACGGCACCGAGGAACTGCTCGTGAAGCTGAACAGAGAGGACCTGCTGCGGAAGCAGCG
GACCTTCGACAACGGCAGCATCCCCCACCAGATCCACCTGGGAGAGCTGCACGCCATTCTGCGGCGGCAG
GAAGATTTTTACCCATTCCTGAAGGACAACCGGGAAAAGATCGAGAAGATCCTGACCTTCCGCATCCCCT
ACTACGTGGGCCCTCTGGCCAGGGGAAACAGCAGATTCGCCTGGATGACCAGAAAGAGCGAGGAAACCAT
CACCCCCTGGAACTTCGAGGAAGTGGTGGACAAGGGCGCTTCCGCCCAGAGCTTCATCGAGCGGATGACC
AACTTCGATAAGAACCTGCCCAACGAGAAGGTGCTGCCCAAGCACAGCCTGCTGTACGAGTACTTCACCG
TGTATAACGAGCTGACCAAAGTGAAATACGTGACCGAGGGAATGAGAAAGCCCGCCTTCCTGAGCGGCGA
GCAGAAAAAGGCCATCGTGGACCTGCTGTTCAAGACCAACCGGAAAGTGACCGTGAAGCAGCTGAAAGAG
GACTACTTCAAGAAAATCGAGTGCTTCGACTCCGTGGAAATCTCCGGCGTGGAAGATCGGTTCAACGCCT
CCCTGGGCACATACCACGATCTGCTGAAAATTATCAAGGACAAGGACTTCCTGGACAATGAGGAAAACGA
GGACATTCTGGAAGATATCGTGCTGACCCTGACACTGTTTGAGGACAGAGAGATGATCGAGGAACGGCTG
AAAACCTATGCCCACCTGTTCGACGACAAAGTGATGAAGCAGCTGAAGCGGCGGAGATACACCGGCTGGG
GCAGGCTGAGCCGGAAGCTGATCAACGGCATCCGGGACAAGCAGTCCGGCAAGACAATCCTGGATTTCCT
GAAGTCCGACGGCTTCGCCAACAGAAACTTCATGCAGCTGATCCACGACGACAGCCTGACCTTTAAAGAG
GACATCCAGAAAGCCCAGGTGTCCGGCCAGGGCGATAGCCTGCACGAGCACATTGCCAATCTGGCCGGCA
GCCCCGCCATTAAGAAGGGCATCCTGCAGACAGTGAAGGTGGTGGACGAGCTCGTGAAAGTGATGGGCCG
GCACAAGCCCGAGAACATCGTGATCGAAATGGCCAGAGAGAACCAGACCACCCAGAAGGGACAGAAGAAC
AGCCGCGAGAGAATGAAGCGGATCGAAGAGGGCATCAAAGAGCTGGGCAGCCAGATCCTGAAAGAACACC
CCGTGGAAAACACCCAGCTGCAGAACGAGAAGCTGTACCTGTACTACCTGCAGAATGGGCGGGATATGTA
CGTGGACCAGGAACTGGACATCAACCGGCTGTCCGACTACGATGTGGACGCTATCGTGCCTCAGAGCTTT
CTGAAGGACGACTCCATCGACAACAAGGTGCTGACCAGAAGCGACAAGAACCGGGGCAAGAGCGACAACG
TGCCCTCCGAAGAGGTCGTGAAGAAGATGAAGAACTACTGGCGGCAGCTGCTGAACGCCAAGCTGATTAC
CCAGAGAAAGTTCGACAATCTGACCAAGGCCGAGAGAGGCGGCCTGAGCGAACTGGATAAGGCCGGCTTC
ATCAAGAGACAGCTGGTGGAAACCCGGCAGATCACAAAGCACGTGGCACAGATCCTGGACTCCCGGATGA
ACACTAAGTACGACGAGAATGACAAGCTGATCCGGGAAGTGAAAGTGATCACCCTGAAGTCCAAGCTGGT
GTCCGATTTCCGGAAGGATTTCCAGTTTTACAAAGTGCGCGAGATCAACAACTACCACCACGCCCACGAC
GCCTACCTGAACGCCGTCGTGGGAACCGCCCTGATCAAAAAGTACCCTAAGCTGGAAAGCGAGTTCGTGT
ACGGCGACTACAAGGTGTACGACGTGCGGAAGATGATCGCCAAGAGCGAGCAGGAAATCGGCAAGGCTAC
CGCCAAGTACTTCTTCTACAGCAACATCATGAACTTTTTCAAGACCGAGATTACCCTGGCCAACGGCGAG
ATCCGGAAGCGGCCTCTGATCGAGACAAACGGCGAAACCGGGGAGATCGTGTGGGATAAGGGCCGGGATT
TTGCCACCGTGCGGAAAGTGCTGAGCATGCCCCAAGTGAATATCGTGAAAAAGACCGAGGTGCAGACAGG
CGGCTTCAGCAAAGAGTCTATCCTGCCCAAGAGGAACAGCGATAAGCTGATCGCCAGAAAGAAGGACTGG
GACCCTAAGAAGTACGGCGGCTTCGACAGCCCCACCGTGGCCTATTCTGTGCTGGTGGTGGCCAAAGTGG
AAAAGGGCAAGTCCAAGAAACTGAAGAGTGTGAAAGAGCTGCTGGGGATCACCATCATGGAAAGAAGCAG
CTTCGAGAAGAATCCCATCGACTTTCTGGAAGCCAAGGGCTACAAAGAAGTGAAAAAGGACCTGATCATC
AAGCTGCCTAAGTACTCCCTGTTCGAGCTGGAAAACGGCCGGAAGAGAATGCTGGCCTCTGCCGGCGAAC
TGCAGAAGGGAAACGAACTGGCCCTGCCCTCCAAATATGTGAACTTCCTGTACCTGGCCAGCCACTATGA
GAAGCTGAAGGGCTCCCCCGAGGATAATGAGCAGAAACAGCTGTTTGTGGAACAGCACAAGCACTACCTG
GACGAGATCATCGAGCAGATCAGCGAGTTCTCCAAGAGAGTGATCCTGGCCGACGCTAATCTGGACAAAG
TGCTGTCCGCCTACAACAAGCACCGGGATAAGCCCATCAGAGAGCAGGCCGAGAATATCATCCACCTGTT
TACCCTGACCAATCTGGGAGCCCCTGCCGCCTTCAAGTACTTTGACACCACCATCGACCGGAAGAGGTAC
ACCAGCACCAAAGAGGTGCTGGACGCCACCCTGATCCACCAGAGCATCACCGGCCTGTACGAGACACGGA
TCGACCTGTCTCAGCTGGGAGGTGACTCTGGAGGATCTAGCGGAGGATCCTCTGGCAGCGAGACACCAGG
AACAAGCGAGTCAGCAACACCAGAGAGCAGTGGCGGCAGCAGCGGCGGCAGCAGCACCCTAAATATAGAA
GATGAGTATCGGCTACATGAGACCTCAAAAGAGCCAGATGTTTCTCTAGGGTCCACATGGCTGTCTGATT
TTCCTCAGGCCTGGGCGGAAACCGGGGGCATGGGACTGGCAGTTCGCCAAGCTCCTCTGATCATACCTCT
GAAAGCAACCTCTACCCCCGTGTCCATAAAACAATACCCCATGTCACAAGAAGCCAGACTGGGGATCAAG
CCCCACATACAGAGACTGTTGGACCAGGGAATACTGGTACCCTGCCAGTCCCCCTGGAACACGCCCCTGC
TACCCGTTAAGAAACCAGGGACTAATGATTATAGGCCTGTCCAGGATCTGAGAGAAGTCAACAAGCGGGT
GGAAGACATCCACCCCACCGTGCCCAACCCTTACAACCTCTTGAGCGGGCTCCCACCGTCCCACCAGTGG
TACACTGTGCTTGATTTAAAGGATGCCTTTTTCTGCCTGAGACTCCACCCCACCAGTCAGCCTCTCTTCG
CCTTTGAGTGGAGAGATCCAGAGATGGGAATCTCAGGACAATTGACCTGGACCAGACTCCCACAGGGTTT
CAAAAACAGTCCCACCCTGTTTAATGAGGCACTGCACAGAGACCTAGCAGACTTCCGGATCCAGCACCCA
GACTTGATCCTGCTACAGTACGTGGATGACTTACTGCTGGCCGCCACTTCTGAGCTAGACTGCCAACAAG
GTACTCGGGCCCTGTTACAAACCCTAGGGAACCTCGGGTATCGGGCCTCGGCCAAGAAAGCCCAAATTTG
CCAGAAACAGGTCAAGTATCTGGGGTATCTTCTAAAAGAGGGTCAGAGATGGCTGACTGAGGCCAGAAAA
GAGACTGTGATGGGGCAGCCTACTCCGAAGACCCCTCGACAACTAAGGGAGTTCCTAGGGAAGGCAGGCT
TCTGTCGCCTCTTCATCCCTGGGTTTGCAGAAATGGCAGCCCCCCTGTACCCTCTCACCAAACCGGGGAC
TCTGTTTAATTGGGGCCCAGACCAACAAAAGGCCTATCAAGAAATCAAGCAAGCTCTTCTAACTGCCCCA
GCCCTGGGGTTGCCAGATTTGACTAAGCCCTTTGAACTCTTTGTCGACGAGAAGCAGGGCTACGCCAAAG
GTGTCCTAACGCAAAAACTGGGACCTTGGCGTCGGCCGGTGGCCTACCTGTCCAAAAAGCTAGACCCAGT
AGCAGCTGGGTGGCCCCCTTGCCTACGGATGGTAGCAGCCATTGCCGTACTGACAAAGGATGCAGGCAAG
CTAACCATGGGACAGCCACTAGTCATTCTGGCCCCCCATGCAGTAGAGGCACTAGTCAAACAACCCCCCG
ACCGCTGGCTTTCCAACGCCCGGATGACTCACTATCAGGCCTTGCTTTTGGACACGGACCGGGTCCAGTT
CGGACCGGTGGTAGCCCTGAACCCGGCTACGCTGCTCCCACTGCCTGAGGAAGGGCTGCAACACAACTGC
CTTGATATCCTGGCCGAAGCCCACGGAACCCGACCCGACCTAACGGACCAGCCGCTCCCAGACGCCGACC
ACACCTGGTACACGGATGGAAGCAGTCTCTTACAAGAGGGACAGCGTAAGGCGGGAGCTGCGGTGACCAC
CGAGACCGAGGTAATCTGGGCTAAAGCCCTGCCAGCCGGGACATCCGCTCAGCGGGCTGAACTGATAGCA
CTCACCCAGGCCCTAAAGATGGCAGAAGGTAAGAAGCTAAATGTTTATACTGATAGCCGTTATGCTTTTG
CTACTGCCCATATCCATGGAGAAATATACAGAAGGCGTGGGTGGCTCACATCAGAAGGCAAAGAGATCAA
AAATAAAGACGAGATCTTGGCCCTACTAAAAGCCCTCTTTCTGCCCAAAAGACTTAGCATAATCCATTGT
CCAGGACATCAAAAGGGACACAGCGCCGAGGCTAGAGGCAACCGGATGGCTGACCAAGCGGCCCGAAAGG
CAGCCATCACAGAGACTCCAGACACCTCTACCCTCCTCATAGAAAATTCATCACCCTCTGGCGGCTCAAA
AAGAACCGCCGACGGCAGCGAATTCGAGCCCAAGAAGAAGAGGAAAGTCGGATCCGGCGCAACAAACTTC
TCTCTGCTGAAACAAGCCGGAGATGTCGAAGAGAATCCTGGACCGATGGCCAAGCCTTTGTCTCAAGAAG
AATCCACCCTCATTGAAAGAGCAACGGCTACAATCAACAGCATCCCCATCTCTGAAGACTACAGCGTCGC
CAGCGCAGCTCTCTCTAGCGACGGCCGCATCTTCACTGGTGTCAATGTATATCATTTTACTGGGGGACCT
TGTGCAGAACTCGTGGTGCTGGGCACTGCTGCTGCTGCGGCAGCTGGCAACCTGACTTGTATCGTCGCGA
TCGGAAATGAGAACAGGGGCATCTTGAGCCCCTGCGGACGGTGCCGACAGGTGCTTCTCGATCTGCATCC
TGGGATCAAAGCCATAGTGAAGGACAGTGATGGACAGCCGACGGCAGTTGGGATTCGTGAATTGCTGCCC
TCTGGTTATGTGTGGGAGGGCTAACCGGTCATCATCACCATCACCATTGAGTTTAAACCCGCTGATCAGC
CTCGACTGTGCCTTCTAGTTGCCAGCCATCTGTTGTTTGCCCCTCCCCCGTGCCTTCCTTGACCCTGGAA
GGTGCCACTCCCACTGTCCTTTCCTAATAAAATGAGAAAATTGCATCGCATTGTCTGAGTAGGTGTCATT
CTATTCTGGGGGGTGGGGTGGGGCAGGACAGCAAGGGGGAGGATTGGGAAGACAATAGCAGGCATGCTGG
GGATGCGGTGGGCTCTATGGCTTCTGAGGCGGAAAGAACCAGCTGGGGCTCGATACCGTCGACCTCTAGC
TAGAGCTTGGCGTAATCATGGTCATAGCTGTTTCCTGTGTGAAATTGTTATCCGCTCACAATTCCACACA
ACATACGAGCCGGAAGCATAAAGTGTAAAGCCTAGGGTGCCTAATGAGTGAGCTAACTCACATTAATTGC
GTTGCGCTCACTGCCCGCTTTCCAGTCGGGAAACCTGTCGTGCCAGCTGCATTAATGAATCGGCCAACGC
GCGGGGAGAGGCGGTTTGCGTATTGGGCGCTCTTCCGCTTCCTCGCTCACTGACTCGCTGCGCTCGGTCG
TTCGGCTGCGGCGAGCGGTATCAGCTCACTCAAAGGCGGTAATACGGTTATCCACAGAATCAGGGGATAA
CGCAGGAAAGAACATGTGAGCAAAAGGCCAGCAAAAGGCCAGGAACCGTAAAAAGGCCGCGTTGCTGGCG
TTTTTCCATAGGCTCCGCCCCCCTGACGAGCATCACAAAAATCGACGCTCAAGTCAGAGGTGGCGAAACC
CGACAGGACTATAAAGATACCAGGCGTTTCCCCCTGGAAGCTCCCTCGTGCGCTCTCCTGTTCCGACCCT
GCCGCTTACCGGATACCTGTCCGCCTTTCTCCCTTCGGGAAGCGTGGCGCTTTCTCATAGCTCACGCTGT
AGGTATCTCAGTTCGGTGTAGGTCGTTCGCTCCAAGCTGGGCTGTGTGCACGAACCCCCCGTTCAGCCCG
ACCGCTGCGCCTTATCCGGTAACTATCGTCTTGAGTCCAACCCGGTAAGACACGACTTATCGCCACTGGC
AGCAGCCACTGGTAACAGGATTAGCAGAGCGAGGTATGTAGGCGGTGCTACAGAGTTCTTGAAGTGGTGG
CCTAACTACGGCTACACTAGAAGAACAGTATTTGGTATCTGCGCTCTGCTGAAGCCAGTTACCTTCGGAA
AAAGAGTTGGTAGCTCTTGATCCGGCAAACAAACCACCGCTGGTAGCGGTGGTTTTTTTGTTTGCAAGCA
GCAGATTACGCGCAGAAAAAAAGGATCTCAAGAAGATCCTTTGATCTTTTCTACGGGGTCTGACACTCAG
TGGAACGAAAACTCACGTTAAGGGATTTTGGTCATGAGATTATCAAAAAGGATCTTCACCTAGATCCTTT
TAAATTAAAAATGAAGTTTTAAATCAATCTAAAGTATATATGAGTAAACTTGGTCTGACAGTTACCAATG
CTTAATCAGTGAGGCACCTATCTCAGCGATCTGTCTATTTCGTTCATCCATAGTTGCCTGACTCCCCGTC
GTGTAGATAACTACGATACGGGAGGGCTTACCATCTGGCCCCAGTGCTGCAATGATACCGCGAGACCCAC
GCTCACCGGCTCCAGATTTATCAGCAATAAACCAGCCAGCCGGAAGGGCCGAGCGCAGAAGTGGTCCTGC
AACTTTATCCGCCTCCATCCAGTCTATTAATTGTTGCCGGGAAGCTAGAGTAAGTAGTTCGCCAGTTAAT
AGTTTGCGCAACGTTGTTGCCATTGCTACAGGCATCGTGGTGTCACGCTCGTCGTTTGGTATGGCTTCAT
TCAGCTCCGGTTCCCAACGATCAAGGCGAGTTACATGATCCCCCATGTTGTGCAAAAAAGCGGTTAGCTC
CTTCGGTCCTCCGATCGTTGTCAGAAGTAAGTTGGCCGCAGTGTTATCACTCATGGTTATGGCAGCACTG
CATAATTCTCTTACTGTCATGCCATCCGTAAGATGCTTTTCTGTGACTGGTGAGTACTCAACCAAGTCAT
TCTGAGAATAGTGTATGCGGCGACCGAGTTGCTCTTGCCCGGCGTCAATACGGGATAATACCGCGCCACA
TAGCAGAACTTTAAAAGTGCTCATCATTGGAAAACGTTCTTCGGGGCGAAAACTCTCAAGGATCTTACCG
CTGTTGAGATCCAGTTCGATGTAACCCACTCGTGCACCCAACTGATCTTCAGCATCTTTTACTTTCACCA
GCGTTTCTGGGTGAGCAAAAACAGGAAGGCAAAATGCCGCAAAAAAGGGAATAAGGGCGACACGGAAATG
TTGAATACTCATACTCTTCCTTTTTCAATATTATTGAAGCATTTATCAGGGTTATTGTCTCATGAGCGGA
TACATATTTGAATGTATTTAGAAAAATAAACAAATAGGGGTTCCGCGCACATTTCCCCGAAAAGTGCCAC
CTGACGTCGACGGATCGGGAGATCGATCTCCCGATCCCCTAGGGTCGACTCTCAGTACAATCTGCTCTGA
TGCCGCATAGTTAAGCCAGTATCTGCTCCCTGCTTGTGTGTTGGAGGTCGCTGAGTAGTGCGCGAGCAAA
ATTTAAGCTACAACAAGGCAAGGCTTGACCGACAATTGCATGAAGAATCTGCTTAGGGTTAGGCG
Features (pLannotate 1.2.2; 18 found; start..end, strand, type, name):
     42..421     +  enhancer       CMV enhancer: human cytomegalovirus immediate early enhancer
    422..625     +  promoter       CMV promoter: human cytomegalovirus (CMV) immediate early promoter
    667..685     +  promoter       T7 promoter: promoter for bacteriophage T7 RNA polymerase
    756..2357    +  CDS            Cas9(N): N-terminal portion of Streptococcus pyogenes Cas9 (Zetsche et al., 2015)
   2358..4852    +  CDS            Cas9(C) (fragment): C-terminal portion of Streptococcus pyogenes Cas9 (Zetsche et al., 2015)
   4956..6987    +  CDS            gag-pol (fragment): Moloney murine leukemia virus Gag-Pol polyprotein; gag-pol; contains a read-through stop codon
   7116..7514    +  CDS            BSD: blasticidin S deaminase; Aspergillus terreus BSD; confers resistance to blasticidin
   7566..7790    +  polyA_signal   bGH poly(A) signal: bovine growth hormone polyadenylation signal
   7794..7815    +  promoter       SV40 promoter (fragment): SV40 enhancer and early promoter
   7820..7836    +  misc_feature   MCS (fragment): pBluescript multiple cloning site
   7885..7901    -  protein_bind   lac operator: The lac repressor binds to the lac operator to inhibit transcription in E. coli. This inhibition can be relieved by adding lactose or isopropyl-β-D-thiogalactopyranoside (IPTG). lac repressor encoded by lacI
   7909..7939    -  promoter       lac promoter: promoter for the E. coli lac operon
   7954..7975    -  protein_bind   CAP binding site: CAP binding activates transcription in the presence of cAMP. E. coli catabolite activator protein
   7988..8080    -  CDS            lacI (fragment): lac repressor; lacI; The lac repressor binds to the lac operator to inhibit transcription in E. coli. This inhibition can be relieved by adding lactose or isopropyl-β-D-thiogalactopyranoside (IPTG).
   8263..8851    -  rep_origin     ori: high-copy-number ColE1/pMB1/pBR322/pUC origin of replication
   9022..9882    -  CDS            AmpR: β-lactamase; bla; confers resistance to ampicillin, carbenicillin, and related antibiotics
   9883..9987    -  promoter       AmpR promoter: bla
  10058..10102   -  misc_feature   bom (fragment): basis of mobility region from pBR322
