[The description below was written by a language model from this plasmid's Addgene catalogue record and pLannotate feature annotations shown in this document.]
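Description:
pCMV-PE2-P2A-BSD is a mammalian expression plasmid of about 10.2 kb, built on a pCMV backbone, that produces the SpCas9-based prime editor 2 (PE2) together with a blasticidin resistance marker. In bacteria it is maintained through a high-copy ColE1/pUC-type origin and selected with ampicillin via the β-lactamase gene and its native promoter. Short remnants of lac regulatory elements, an SV40 promoter fragment, a multiple cloning site and a pBR322 bom region are also annotated, and appear to be backbone leftovers rather than functional parts.

The payload is a single synthetic open reading frame of roughly 6.8 kb driven by the human CMV immediate-early enhancer and promoter and terminated by the bovine growth hormone polyadenylation signal. A T7 promoter lies just upstream of the coding region. The fusion protein consists of the Streptococcus pyogenes Cas9 H840A nickase, annotated in the feature table as adjoining N- and C-terminal Cas9 portions, joined through a flexible SGGS/XTEN linker to an engineered Moloney murine leukemia virus reverse transcriptase carrying the D200N, T306K, W313F, T330P and L603W substitutions, which the annotation software labels as a gag-pol fragment. Bipartite SV40 nuclear localization signals flank the editor. A P2A ribosome-skipping peptide follows, so blasticidin S deaminase is translated from the same transcript as a separate protein, linking drug resistance to editor expression.

The plasmid is used to express PE2 in transfected mammalian cells, with blasticidin allowing enrichment of cells that express it. It does not encode a prime editing guide RNA, which must be supplied separately to specify the target site and template the edit.
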