Addgene plasmid #174819: pCMV-PE2-P2A-BSD
Purpose: Mammalian expression of SpCas9 prime editor 2 with P2A-BSD marker
Depositing lab: David Liu. Depositing organization: Broad Institute. Publication: Enhanced prime editing systems by manipulating cellular determinants of editing outcomes. Chen PJ, Hussmann JA, Yan J, Knipping F, Ravisankar P, Chen PF, Chen C, Nelson JW, Newby GA, Sahin M, Osborn MJ, Weissman JS, Adamson B, Liu DR. Cell. 2021 Oct 28;184(22):5635-5652.e29. doi: 10.1016/j.cell.2021.09.018. PubMed 34653350.
Backbone
  Vector backbone: pCMV
  Vector type: Mammalian Expression
  Selectable markers: Blasticidin
Growth in bacteria
  Bacterial resistance: Ampicillin, 100 μg/mL
  Growth temperature: 37°C
  Growth strain: NEB Stable
  Copy number: High Copy
Gene/Insert
  Gene/Insert name: PE2-P2A-BSD (alt name: SV40_bpNLS-SpCas9(H840A)-SGGSx2-XTEN16-SGGSx2-MMLV_RT(D200N, T306K, W313F, T330P, L603W)-SV40_bpNLS)
  Species: Synthetic; SpCas9 is from Streptococcus pyogenes; MMLV_RT is from the Moloney murine leukemia virus
  Insert size (bp): 6813
  Mutation: Detailed in manuscript
  Promoter: CMV
  Tag / fusion protein: SV40 bpNLS (N terminal on insert); SV40 bpNLS (C terminal on insert); P2A-BSD (C terminal on insert)
  Cloning method: Ligation Independent Cloning
  Sequencing primers: 5′ T7-forward; 3′ BGH-reverse
Terms and licenses: Academic/Nonprofit Terms; Industry Terms: Not Available to Industry
How to cite: pCMV-PE2-P2A-BSD was a gift from David Liu (Addgene plasmid # 174819 ; http://n2t.net/addgene:174819 ; RRID:Addgene_174819)
